Addgene plasmid #49663: pVRa12_807
Depositing lab: Christopher Voigt. Depositing organization: University of California, San Francisco (UCSF). Publication: Design of orthogonal genetic switches based on a crosstalk map of sigmas, anti-sigmas, and promoters. Rhodius VA, Segall-Shapiro TH, Sharon BD, Ghodasara A, Orlova E, Tabakh H, Burkhardt DH, Clancy K, Peterson TC, Gross CA, Voigt CA. Mol Syst Biol. 2013 Oct 29;9:702. doi: 10.1038/msb.2013.58. PubMed 24169405.
Backbone
  Vector backbone: pVRa
  Vector type: Bacterial Expression, Synthetic Biology
Growth in bacteria
  Bacterial resistance: Ampicillin, 100 μg/mL
  Growth temperature: 37°C
  Growth strain: DH10B
  Copy number: Low Copy
Gene/Insert
  Gene/Insert name: ECF12_807
  Species: Anaeromyxobacter dehalogenans 2CP-C
  Mutation: Codon optimized for E.coli
  Promoter: pT7-lacO
  Tag / fusion protein: His6-PreScission (N terminal on backbone)
  Cloning method: Restriction Enzyme; 5′ cloning site NdeI (not destroyed); 3′ cloning site HindIII (not destroyed)
  Sequencing primers: 5′ CGATATAGGCGCCAGCAAC; 3′ CAGCAGCCAACTCAGCTTC
Terms and licenses: Academic/Nonprofit Terms; Industry Terms: Not Available to Industry
How to cite: pVRa12_807 was a gift from Christopher Voigt (Addgene plasmid # 49663 ; http://n2t.net/addgene:49663 ; RRID:Addgene_49663)
