[The description below was written by a language model from this plasmid's Addgene catalogue record and pLannotate feature annotations shown in this document.]
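Description:
pVRa12_807 is a low-copy bacterial expression plasmid built on the pVRa backbone. It is one member of a synthetic-biology collection used to map crosstalk among extracytoplasmic-function (ECF) sigma factors, anti-sigmas and their promoters in order to build orthogonal genetic switches. It carries ECF12_807, a sigma factor gene from Anaeromyxobacter dehalogenans 2CP-C that was codon optimized for E. coli and cloned between NdeI and HindIII sites, both of which are retained.

Expression is driven by a T7 promoter followed directly by a lac operator (pT7-lacO) and the strong T7 gene 10 ribosome binding site, with a T7 terminator downstream. The plasmid also carries lacI under its own promoter. Transcription therefore needs a supply of T7 RNA polymerase and is held off by Lac repressor until it is relieved with IPTG. The backbone adds an N-terminal His6 tag and a PreScission protease site; the short "capTEV" fragment annotated just after the RBS probably corresponds to the histidine part of this tag. The automated annotation does not label the sigma factor coding region itself, which presumably spans the origin of the circular map in the unannotated stretch before position 673. The His and SET1 fragments called downstream of that stretch look like vector remnants rather than stated fusions.

The backbone has a pET-like layout, with a ColE1/pBR322-type origin together with rop and bom, consistent with the recorded low copy number. It also contains an f1 origin, residual tetracycline-resistance fragments, and a β-lactamase gene for ampicillin selection. The design lets the sigma factor be induced in a controlled way to activate cognate ECF promoters, and the tag allows affinity purification.
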