Features (pLannotate 1.2.2; 19 found; start..end, strand, type, name):
    673..690     +  CDS            9xHis (fragment): 9xHis affinity tag
    700..749     +  CDS            SET1 (fragment): solubility-enhancement tag derived from T7 phage gene 10B
    757..804     +  terminator     T7 terminator: transcription terminator for bacteriophage T7 RNA polymerase
    841..1296    +  rep_origin     f1 ori (sequence partly withheld): f1 bacteriophage origin of replication; arrow indicates direction of (+) strand synthesis
   1323..1427    +  promoter       AmpR promoter: bla
   1428..2288    +  CDS            AmpR: β-lactamase; bla; confers resistance to ampicillin, carbenicillin, and related antibiotics
   2459..3047    +  rep_origin     ori: high-copy-number ColE1/pMB1/pBR322/pUC origin of replication
   3233..3375    -  misc_feature   bom: basis of mobility region from pBR322
   3477..3668    -  CDS            rop: Rop protein, which maintains plasmids at low copy number; rop
   3685..4065    +  CDS            YPB1_ECOLX: Protein predicted: Swiss-Prot protein existence level 4. From Escherichia coli.
   4137..4428    -  CDS            TcR (fragment): tetracycline efflux protein; tet; confers resistance to tetracycline
   4443..4464    -  protein_bind   CAP binding site: CAP binding activates transcription in the presence of cAMP. E. coli catabolite activator protein
   4477..5559    -  CDS            lacI: lac repressor; lacI; The lac repressor binds to the lac operator to inhibit transcription in E. coli. This inhibition can be relieved by adding lactose or isopropyl-β-D-thiogalactopyranoside (IPTG).
   5560..5637    -  promoter       lacI promoter: lacI
   5645..5924    -  CDS            TcR (fragment): tetracycline efflux protein; tet; confers resistance to tetracycline
   5946..5964    +  promoter       T7 promoter: promoter for bacteriophage T7 RNA polymerase
   5965..5989    +  protein_bind   lac operator: The lac repressor binds to the lac operator to inhibit transcription in E. coli. This inhibition can be relieved by adding lactose or isopropyl-β-D-thiogalactopyranoside (IPTG). lac repressor encoded by lacI
   6004..6026    +  RBS            RBS: efficient ribosome binding site from bacteriophage T7 gene 10 (Olins and Rangwala, 1989)
   6045..6061    +  CDS            capTEV™ (fragment): composite tag for in vivo biotinylation, TEV protease cleavage, and 6xHis tagging
>Addgene plasmid #49663 | pVRa12_807 | depositor full sequence | sequence record 74435 | pVRa12_807 sequence 6098 bps
ATGTTTGATCTGCGTCAGAATGATCTGACCCGTGATGAATTTCAAGAACTGGCACTGAAACATATCGATC
CGCTGTATAGCGCAGCACTGCGTCTGACCAAAAATGATCGTGATGCAGAAGATCTGGTCCAGGATACCTT
TCTGCGTGCATATCGCTTTTTCGATAAATTTGAACGTGGCACCAACATTAAAGCCTGGCTGTTTAAAATT
CTGACCAACACCTTCATTAACCGTTATCGTCGTAGCGTGAAAGAACGTAATATTGTTGAAGGTAGCGAAC
GTGATGCCGTGCATGAACGTTTTGTTAGCCGTGAAGCAGCAGAATATGCAGCAAATCCGGAACAGTATTT
TTTTGATCGTCTGCTGAGTGATGATGTTCTGAAAGCAGTTGATAGCCTGCCGATTGATTTTCGTATGGTT
GTTATTCTGGCCGATCTGCAAGAGTTTAGCTATAAAGAAATCGCCGAAATTCTGGATGTTCCGGTTGGCA
CCGTTATGAGCCGTCTGTATCGTGGTCGTCGCCTGCTGCAGAAAGCACTGGCAAGCTATGCAGTTGTTAG
CGGTGTTATTCAGCTGCCGGAATCAGATGATGGTGAAAGTATTGATCTGGAAACCTATCGTCGTCGCCGT
GGTAAAAGCGCATAAGGATCCAAGCTTGCGGCCGCACTCGAGCACCACCACCACCACCACTGAGATCCGG
CTGCTAACAAAGCCCGAAAGGAAGCTGAGTTGGCTGCTGCCACCGCTGAGCAATAACTAGCATAACCCCT
TGGGGCCTCTAAACGGGTCTTGAGGGGTTTTTTGCTGAAAGGAGGAACTATATCCGGATTGGCGAATGGG
[124 nt withheld, positions 841-964]
C
[91 nt withheld, positions 966-1056]
A
[49 nt withheld, positions 1058-1106]
CCTTTGACGTTGGAGTCCACGTTCTTT
[37 nt withheld, positions 1134-1170]
ACCCTATCTCGGTCTATTCTTTTGATTTATAAGGGATTTTGCCGATTTCGGCCTATTGGTTAAAAAATGA
GCTGATTTAACAAAAATTTAACGCGAATTTTAACAAAATATTAACGTTTACAATTTCAGGTGGCACTTTT
CGGGGAAATGTGCGCGGAACCCCTATTTGTTTATTTTTCTAAATACATTCAAATATGTATCCGCTCATGA
GACAATAACCCTGATAAATGCTTCAATAATATTGAAAAAGGAAGAGTATGAGTATTCAACATTTCCGTGT
CGCCCTTATTCCCTTTTTTGCGGCATTTTGCCTTCCTGTTTTTGCTCACCCAGAAACGCTGGTGAAAGTA
AAAGATGCTGAAGATCAGTTGGGTGCACGAGTGGGTTACATCGAACTGGATCTCAACAGCGGTAAGATCC
TTGAGAGTTTTCGCCCCGAAGAACGTTTTCCAATGATGAGCACTTTTAAAGTTCTGCTATGTGGCGCGGT
ATTATCCCGTATTGACGCCGGGCAAGAGCAACTCGGTCGCCGCATACACTATTCTCAGAATGACTTGGTT
GAGTACTCACCAGTCACAGAAAAGCATCTTACGGATGGCATGACAGTAAGAGAATTATGCAGTGCTGCCA
TAACCATGAGTGATAACACTGCGGCCAACTTACTTCTGACAACGATCGGAGGACCGAAGGAGCTAACCGC
TTTTTTGCACAACATGGGGGATCATGTAACTCGCCTTGATCGTTGGGAACCGGAGCTGAATGAAGCCATA
CCAAACGACGAGCGTGACACCACGATGCCTGCAGCAATGGCAACAACGTTGCGCAAACTATTAACTGGCG
AACTACTTACTCTAGCTTCCCGGCAACAATTAATAGACTGGATGGAGGCGGATAAAGTTGCAGGACCACT
TCTGCGCTCGGCCCTTCCGGCTGGCTGGTTTATTGCTGATAAATCTGGAGCCGGTGAGCGTGGGTCTCGC
GGTATCATTGCAGCACTGGGGCCAGATGGTAAGCCCTCCCGTATCGTAGTTATCTACACGACGGGGAGTC
AGGCAACTATGGATGAACGAAATAGACAGATCGCTGAGATAGGTGCCTCACTGATTAAGCATTGGTAACT
GTCAGACCAAGTTTACTCATATATACTTTAGATTGATTTAAAACTTCATTTTTAATTTAAAAGGATCTAG
GTGAAGATCCTTTTTGATAATCTCATGACCAAAATCCCTTAACGTGAGTTTTCGTTCCACTGAGCGTCAG
ACCCCGTAGAAAAGATCAAAGGATCTTCTTGAGATCCTTTTTTTCTGCGCGTAATCTGCTGCTTGCAAAC
AAAAAAACCACCGCTACCAGCGGTGGTTTGTTTGCCGGATCAAGAGCTACCAACTCTTTTTCCGAAGGTA
ACTGGCTTCAGCAGAGCGCAGATACCAAATACTGTCCTTCTAGTGTAGCCGTAGTTAGGCCACCACTTCA
AGAACTCTGTAGCACCGCCTACATACCTCGCTCTGCTAATCCTGTTACCAGTGGCTGCTGCCAGTGGCGA
TAAGTCGTGTCTTACCGGGTTGGACTCAAGACGATAGTTACCGGATAAGGCGCAGCGGTCGGGCTGAACG
GGGGGTTCGTGCACACAGCCCAGCTTGGAGCGAACGACCTACACCGAACTGAGATACCTACAGCGTGAGC
TATGAGAAAGCGCCACGCTTCCCGAAGGGAGAAAGGCGGACAGGTATCCGGTAAGCGGCAGGGTCGGAAC
AGGAGAGCGCACGAGGGAGCTTCCAGGGGGAAACGCCTGGTATCTTTATAGTCCTGTCGGGTTTCGCCAC
CTCTGACTTGAGCGTCGATTTTTGTGATGCTCGTCAGGGGGGCGGAGCCTATGGAAAAACGCCAGCAACG
CGGCCTTTTTACGGTTCCTGGCCTTTTGCTGGCCTTTTGCTCACATGTTCTTTCCTGCGTTATCCCCTGA
TTCTGTGGATAACCGTATTACCGCCTTTGAGTGAGCTGATACCGCTCGCCGCAGCCGAACGACCGAGCGC
AGCGAGTCAGTGAGCGAGGAAGCGGAAGAGCGCCTGATGCGGTATTTTCTCCTTACGCATCTGTGCGGTA
TTTCACACCGCATATATGGTGCACTCTCAGTACAATCTGCTCTGATGCCGCATAGTTAAGCCAGTATACA
CTCCGCTATCGCTACGTGACTGGGTCATGGCTGCGCCCCGACACCCGCCAACACCCGCTGACGCGCCCTG
ACGGGCTTGTCTGCTCCCGGCATCCGCTTACAGACAAGCTGTGACCGTCTCCGGGAGCTGCATGTGTCAG
AGGTTTTCACCGTCATCACCGAAACGCGCGAGGCAGCTGCGGTAAAGCTCATCAGCGTGGTCGTGAAGCG
ATTCACAGATGTCTGCCTGTTCATCCGCGTCCAGCTCGTTGAGTTTCTCCAGAAGCGTTAATGTCTGGCT
TCTGATAAAGCGGGCCATGTTAAGGGCGGTTTTTTCCTGTTTGGTCACTGATGCCTCCGTGTAAGGGGGA
TTTCTGTTCATGGGGGTAATGATACCGATGAAACGAGAGAGGATGCTCACGATACGGGTTACTGATGATG
AACATGCCCGGTTACTGGAACGTTGTGAGGGTAAACAACTGGCGGTATGGATGCGGCGGGACCAGAGAAA
AATCACTCAGGGTCAATGCCAGCGCTTCGTTAATACAGATGTAGGTGTTCCACAGGGTAGCCAGCAGCAT
CCTGCGATGCAGATCCGGAACATAATGGTGCAGGGCGCTGACTTCCGCGTTTCCAGACTTTACGAAACAC
GGAAACCGAAGACCATTCATGTTGTTGCTCAGGTCGCAGACGTTTTGCAGCAGCAGTCGCTTCACGTTCG
CTCGCGTATCGGTGATTCATTCTGCTAACCAGTAAGGCAACCCCGCCAGCCTAGCCGGGTCCTCAACGAC
AGGAGCACGATCATGCGCACCCGTGGGGCCGCCATGCCGGCGATAATGGCCTGCTTCTCGCCGAAACGTT
TGGTGGCGGGACCAGTGACGAAGGCTTGAGCGAGGGCGTGCAAGATTCCGAATACCGCAAGCGACAGGCC
GATCATCGTCGCGCTCCAGCGAAAGCGGTCCTCGCCGAAAATGACCCAGAGCGCTGCCGGCACCTGTCCT
ACGAGTTGCATGATAAAGAAGACAGTCATAAGTGCGGCGACGATAGTCATGCCCCGCGCCCACCGGAAGG
AGCTGACTGGGTTGAAGGCTCTCAAGGGCATCGGTCGAGATCCCGGTGCCTAATGAGTGAGCTAACTTAC
ATTAATTGCGTTGCGCTCACTGCCCGCTTTCCAGTCGGGAAACCTGTCGTGCCAGCTGCATTAATGAATC
GGCCAACGCGCGGGGAGAGGCGGTTTGCGTATTGGGCGCCAGGGTGGTTTTTCTTTTCACCAGTGAGACG
GGCAACAGCTGATTGCCCTTCACCGCCTGGCCCTGAGAGAGTTGCAGCAAGCGGTCCACGCTGGTTTGCC
CCAGCAGGCGAAAATCCTGTTTGATGGTGGTTAACGGCGGGATATAACATGAGCTGTCTTCGGTATCGTC
GTATCCCACTACCGAGATATCCGCACCAACGCGCAGCCCGGACTCGGTAATGGCGCGCATTGCGCCCAGC
GCCATCTGATCGTTGGCAACCAGCATCGCAGTGGGAACGATGCCCTCATTCAGCATTTGCATGGTTTGTT
GAAAACCGGACATGGCACTCCAGTCGCCTTCCCGTTCCGCTATCGGCTGAATTTGATTGCGAGTGAGATA
TTTATGCCAGCCAGCCAGACGCAGACGCGCCGAGACAGAACTTAATGGGCCCGCTAACAGCGCGATTTGC
TGGTGACCCAATGCGACCAGATGCTCCACGCCCAGTCGCGTACCGTCTTCATGGGAGAAAATAATACTGT
TGATGGGTGTCTGGTCAGAGACATCAAGAAATAACGCCGGAACATTAGTGCAGGCAGCTTCCACAGCAAT
GGCATCCTGGTCATCCAGCGGATAGTTAATGATCAGCCCACTGACGCGTTGCGCGAGAAGATTGTGCACC
GCCGCTTTACAGGCTTCGACGCCGCTTCGTTCTACCATCGACACCACCACGCTGGCACCCAGTTGATCGG
CGCGAGATTTAATCGCCGCGACAATTTGCGACGGCGCGTGCAGGGCCAGACTGGAGGTGGCAACGCCAAT
CAGCAACGACTGTTTGCCCGCCAGTTGTTGTGCCACGCGGTTGGGAATGTAATTCAGCTCCGCCATCGCC
GCTTCCACTTTTTCCCGCGTTTTCGCAGAAACGTGGCTGGCCTGGTTCACCACGCGGGAAACGGTCTGAT
AAGAGACACCGGCATACTCTGCGACATCGTATAACGTTACTGGTTTCACATTCACCACCCTGAATTGACT
CTCTTCCGGGCGCTATCATGCCATACCGCGAAAGGTTTTGCGCCATTCGATGGTGTCCGGGATCTCGACG
CTCTCCCTTATGCGACTCCTGCATTAGGAAGCAGCCCAGTAGTAGGTTGAGGCCGTTGAGCACCGCCGCC
GCAAGGAATGGTGCATGCAAGGAGATGGCGCCCAACAGTCCCCCGGCCACGGGGCCTGCCACCATACCCA
CGCCGAAACAAGCGCTCATGAGCCCGAAGTGGCGAGCCCGATCTTCCCCATCGGTGATGTCGGCGATATA
GGCGCCAGCAACCGCACCTGTGGCGCCGGTGATGCCGGCCACGATGCGTCCGGCGTAGAGGATCGAGATC
TCGATCCCGCGAAATTAATACGACTCACTATAGGGGAATTGTGAGCGGATAACAATTCCCCTCTAGAAAT
AATTTTGTTTAACTTTAAGAAGGAGATATACCATGGGCAGCAGCCATCATCATCATCATCACAGCAGCGG
CCTGGAAGTTCTGTTCCAGGGGCCCCAT
