>Addgene plasmid #49663 | pVRa12_807 | depositor partial sequence | sequence record 74004 | ECF gene
ATGTTTGATCTGCGTCAGAATGATCTGACCCGTGATGAATTTCAAGAACTGGCACTGAAACATATCGATC
CGCTGTATAGCGCAGCACTGCGTCTGACCAAAAATGATCGTGATGCAGAAGATCTGGTCCAGGATACCTT
TCTGCGTGCATATCGCTTTTTCGATAAATTTGAACGTGGCACCAACATTAAAGCCTGGCTGTTTAAAATT
CTGACCAACACCTTCATTAACCGTTATCGTCGTAGCGTGAAAGAACGTAATATTGTTGAAGGTAGCGAAC
GTGATGCCGTGCATGAACGTTTTGTTAGCCGTGAAGCAGCAGAATATGCAGCAAATCCGGAACAGTATTT
TTTTGATCGTCTGCTGAGTGATGATGTTCTGAAAGCAGTTGATAGCCTGCCGATTGATTTTCGTATGGTT
GTTATTCTGGCCGATCTGCAAGAGTTTAGCTATAAAGAAATCGCCGAAATTCTGGATGTTCCGGTTGGCA
CCGTTATGAGCCGTCTGTATCGTGGTCGTCGCCTGCTGCAGAAAGCACTGGCAAGCTATGCAGTTGTTAG
CGGTGTTATTCAGCTGCCGGAATCAGATGATGGTGAAAGTATTGATCTGGAAACCTATCGTCGTCGCCGT
GGTAAAAGCGCATAA
