>Addgene plasmid #49663 | pVRa12_807 | depositor partial sequence | sequence record 74005 | pVRa backbone
GGATCCAAGCTTGCGGCCGCACTCGAGCACCACCACCACCACCACTGAGATCCGGCTGCTAACAAAGCCC
GAAAGGAAGCTGAGTTGGCTGCTGCCACCGCTGAGCAATAACTAGCATAACCCCTTGGGGCCTCTAAACG
GGTCTTGAGGGGTTTTTTGCTGAAAGGAGGAACTATATCCGGATTGGCGAATGGG
[124 nt withheld, positions 196-319]
C
[91 nt withheld, positions 321-411]
A
[49 nt withheld, positions 413-461]
CCTTTGACGTTGGAGTCCACGTTCTTT
[37 nt withheld, positions 489-525]
ACCCTATCTCGGTCTATTCTTTTGATTTATAAGGGATTTTGCCGATTTCGGCCTATTGGTTAAAAAATGA
GCTGATTTAACAAAAATTTAACGCGAATTTTAACAAAATATTAACGTTTACAATTTCAGGTGGCACTTTT
CGGGGAAATGTGCGCGGAACCCCTATTTGTTTATTTTTCTAAATACATTCAAATATGTATCCGCTCATGA
GACAATAACCCTGATAAATGCTTCAATAATATTGAAAAAGGAAGAGTATGAGTATTCAACATTTCCGTGT
CGCCCTTATTCCCTTTTTTGCGGCATTTTGCCTTCCTGTTTTTGCTCACCCAGAAACGCTGGTGAAAGTA
AAAGATGCTGAAGATCAGTTGGGTGCACGAGTGGGTTACATCGAACTGGATCTCAACAGCGGTAAGATCC
TTGAGAGTTTTCGCCCCGAAGAACGTTTTCCAATGATGAGCACTTTTAAAGTTCTGCTATGTGGCGCGGT
ATTATCCCGTATTGACGCCGGGCAAGAGCAACTCGGTCGCCGCATACACTATTCTCAGAATGACTTGGTT
GAGTACTCACCAGTCACAGAAAAGCATCTTACGGATGGCATGACAGTAAGAGAATTATGCAGTGCTGCCA
TAACCATGAGTGATAACACTGCGGCCAACTTACTTCTGACAACGATCGGAGGACCGAAGGAGCTAACCGC
TTTTTTGCACAACATGGGGGATCATGTAACTCGCCTTGATCGTTGGGAACCGGAGCTGAATGAAGCCATA
CCAAACGACGAGCGTGACACCACGATGCCTGCAGCAATGGCAACAACGTTGCGCAAACTATTAACTGGCG
AACTACTTACTCTAGCTTCCCGGCAACAATTAATAGACTGGATGGAGGCGGATAAAGTTGCAGGACCACT
TCTGCGCTCGGCCCTTCCGGCTGGCTGGTTTATTGCTGATAAATCTGGAGCCGGTGAGCGTGGGTCTCGC
GGTATCATTGCAGCACTGGGGCCAGATGGTAAGCCCTCCCGTATCGTAGTTATCTACACGACGGGGAGTC
AGGCAACTATGGATGAACGAAATAGACAGATCGCTGAGATAGGTGCCTCACTGATTAAGCATTGGTAACT
GTCAGACCAAGTTTACTCATATATACTTTAGATTGATTTAAAACTTCATTTTTAATTTAAAAGGATCTAG
GTGAAGATCCTTTTTGATAATCTCATGACCAAAATCCCTTAACGTGAGTTTTCGTTCCACTGAGCGTCAG
ACCCCGTAGAAAAGATCAAAGGATCTTCTTGAGATCCTTTTTTTCTGCGCGTAATCTGCTGCTTGCAAAC
AAAAAAACCACCGCTACCAGCGGTGGTTTGTTTGCCGGATCAAGAGCTACCAACTCTTTTTCCGAAGGTA
ACTGGCTTCAGCAGAGCGCAGATACCAAATACTGTCCTTCTAGTGTAGCCGTAGTTAGGCCACCACTTCA
AGAACTCTGTAGCACCGCCTACATACCTCGCTCTGCTAATCCTGTTACCAGTGGCTGCTGCCAGTGGCGA
TAAGTCGTGTCTTACCGGGTTGGACTCAAGACGATAGTTACCGGATAAGGCGCAGCGGTCGGGCTGAACG
GGGGGTTCGTGCACACAGCCCAGCTTGGAGCGAACGACCTACACCGAACTGAGATACCTACAGCGTGAGC
TATGAGAAAGCGCCACGCTTCCCGAAGGGAGAAAGGCGGACAGGTATCCGGTAAGCGGCAGGGTCGGAAC
AGGAGAGCGCACGAGGGAGCTTCCAGGGGGAAACGCCTGGTATCTTTATAGTCCTGTCGGGTTTCGCCAC
CTCTGACTTGAGCGTCGATTTTTGTGATGCTCGTCAGGGGGGCGGAGCCTATGGAAAAACGCCAGCAACG
CGGCCTTTTTACGGTTCCTGGCCTTTTGCTGGCCTTTTGCTCACATGTTCTTTCCTGCGTTATCCCCTGA
TTCTGTGGATAACCGTATTACCGCCTTTGAGTGAGCTGATACCGCTCGCCGCAGCCGAACGACCGAGCGC
AGCGAGTCAGTGAGCGAGGAAGCGGAAGAGCGCCTGATGCGGTATTTTCTCCTTACGCATCTGTGCGGTA
TTTCACACCGCATATATGGTGCACTCTCAGTACAATCTGCTCTGATGCCGCATAGTTAAGCCAGTATACA
CTCCGCTATCGCTACGTGACTGGGTCATGGCTGCGCCCCGACACCCGCCAACACCCGCTGACGCGCCCTG
ACGGGCTTGTCTGCTCCCGGCATCCGCTTACAGACAAGCTGTGACCGTCTCCGGGAGCTGCATGTGTCAG
AGGTTTTCACCGTCATCACCGAAACGCGCGAGGCAGCTGCGGTAAAGCTCATCAGCGTGGTCGTGAAGCG
ATTCACAGATGTCTGCCTGTTCATCCGCGTCCAGCTCGTTGAGTTTCTCCAGAAGCGTTAATGTCTGGCT
TCTGATAAAGCGGGCCATGTTAAGGGCGGTTTTTTCCTGTTTGGTCACTGATGCCTCCGTGTAAGGGGGA
TTTCTGTTCATGGGGGTAATGATACCGATGAAACGAGAGAGGATGCTCACGATACGGGTTACTGATGATG
AACATGCCCGGTTACTGGAACGTTGTGAGGGTAAACAACTGGCGGTATGGATGCGGCGGGACCAGAGAAA
AATCACTCAGGGTCAATGCCAGCGCTTCGTTAATACAGATGTAGGTGTTCCACAGGGTAGCCAGCAGCAT
CCTGCGATGCAGATCCGGAACATAATGGTGCAGGGCGCTGACTTCCGCGTTTCCAGACTTTACGAAACAC
GGAAACCGAAGACCATTCATGTTGTTGCTCAGGTCGCAGACGTTTTGCAGCAGCAGTCGCTTCACGTTCG
CTCGCGTATCGGTGATTCATTCTGCTAACCAGTAAGGCAACCCCGCCAGCCTAGCCGGGTCCTCAACGAC
AGGAGCACGATCATGCGCACCCGTGGGGCCGCCATGCCGGCGATAATGGCCTGCTTCTCGCCGAAACGTT
TGGTGGCGGGACCAGTGACGAAGGCTTGAGCGAGGGCGTGCAAGATTCCGAATACCGCAAGCGACAGGCC
GATCATCGTCGCGCTCCAGCGAAAGCGGTCCTCGCCGAAAATGACCCAGAGCGCTGCCGGCACCTGTCCT
ACGAGTTGCATGATAAAGAAGACAGTCATAAGTGCGGCGACGATAGTCATGCCCCGCGCCCACCGGAAGG
AGCTGACTGGGTTGAAGGCTCTCAAGGGCATCGGTCGAGATCCCGGTGCCTAATGAGTGAGCTAACTTAC
ATTAATTGCGTTGCGCTCACTGCCCGCTTTCCAGTCGGGAAACCTGTCGTGCCAGCTGCATTAATGAATC
GGCCAACGCGCGGGGAGAGGCGGTTTGCGTATTGGGCGCCAGGGTGGTTTTTCTTTTCACCAGTGAGACG
GGCAACAGCTGATTGCCCTTCACCGCCTGGCCCTGAGAGAGTTGCAGCAAGCGGTCCACGCTGGTTTGCC
CCAGCAGGCGAAAATCCTGTTTGATGGTGGTTAACGGCGGGATATAACATGAGCTGTCTTCGGTATCGTC
GTATCCCACTACCGAGATATCCGCACCAACGCGCAGCCCGGACTCGGTAATGGCGCGCATTGCGCCCAGC
GCCATCTGATCGTTGGCAACCAGCATCGCAGTGGGAACGATGCCCTCATTCAGCATTTGCATGGTTTGTT
GAAAACCGGACATGGCACTCCAGTCGCCTTCCCGTTCCGCTATCGGCTGAATTTGATTGCGAGTGAGATA
TTTATGCCAGCCAGCCAGACGCAGACGCGCCGAGACAGAACTTAATGGGCCCGCTAACAGCGCGATTTGC
TGGTGACCCAATGCGACCAGATGCTCCACGCCCAGTCGCGTACCGTCTTCATGGGAGAAAATAATACTGT
TGATGGGTGTCTGGTCAGAGACATCAAGAAATAACGCCGGAACATTAGTGCAGGCAGCTTCCACAGCAAT
GGCATCCTGGTCATCCAGCGGATAGTTAATGATCAGCCCACTGACGCGTTGCGCGAGAAGATTGTGCACC
GCCGCTTTACAGGCTTCGACGCCGCTTCGTTCTACCATCGACACCACCACGCTGGCACCCAGTTGATCGG
CGCGAGATTTAATCGCCGCGACAATTTGCGACGGCGCGTGCAGGGCCAGACTGGAGGTGGCAACGCCAAT
CAGCAACGACTGTTTGCCCGCCAGTTGTTGTGCCACGCGGTTGGGAATGTAATTCAGCTCCGCCATCGCC
GCTTCCACTTTTTCCCGCGTTTTCGCAGAAACGTGGCTGGCCTGGTTCACCACGCGGGAAACGGTCTGAT
AAGAGACACCGGCATACTCTGCGACATCGTATAACGTTACTGGTTTCACATTCACCACCCTGAATTGACT
CTCTTCCGGGCGCTATCATGCCATACCGCGAAAGGTTTTGCGCCATTCGATGGTGTCCGGGATCTCGACG
CTCTCCCTTATGCGACTCCTGCATTAGGAAGCAGCCCAGTAGTAGGTTGAGGCCGTTGAGCACCGCCGCC
GCAAGGAATGGTGCATGCAAGGAGATGGCGCCCAACAGTCCCCCGGCCACGGGGCCTGCCACCATACCCA
CGCCGAAACAAGCGCTCATGAGCCCGAAGTGGCGAGCCCGATCTTCCCCATCGGTGATGTCGGCGATATA
GGCGCCAGCAACCGCACCTGTGGCGCCGGTGATGCCGGCCACGATGCGTCCGGCGTAGAGGATCGAGATC
TCGATCCCGCGAAATTAATACGACTCACTATAGGGGAATTGTGAGCGGATAACAATTCCCCTCTAGAAAT
AATTTTGTTTAACTTTAAGAAGGAGATATACCATGGGCAGCAGCCATCATCATCATCATCACAGCAGCGG
CCTGGAAGTTCTGTTCCAGGGGCCCCAT
