>Addgene plasmid #49663 | pVRa12_807 | addgene partial sequence | sequence record 77132 | pBRrevBam 5'-GGTGATGTCGGCGATATAGG-3'
CGGTGATGCCGGCCACGATGCGTCCGGCGTAGAGGATCGAGATCTCGATCCCGCGAAATTAATACGACTC
ACTATAGGGGAATTGTGAGCGGATAACAATTCCCCTCTAGAAATAATTTTGTTTAACTTTAAGAAGGAGA
TATACCATGGGCAGCAGCCATCATCATCATCATCACAGCAGCGGCCTGGAAGTTCTGTTCCAGGGGCCCC
ATATGTTTGATCTGCGTCAGAATGATCTGACCCGTGATGAATTTCAAGAACTGGCACTGAAACATATCGA
TCCGCTGTATAGCGCAGCACTGCGTCTGACCAAAAATGATCGTGATGCAGAAGATCTGGTCCAGGATACC
TTTCTGCGTGCATATCGCTTTTTCGATAAATTTGAACGTGGCACCAACATTAAAGCCTGGCTGTTTAAAA
TTCTGACCAACACCTTCATTAACCGTTATCGTCGTAGCGTGAAAGAACGTAATATTGTTGAAGGTAGCGA
ACGTGATGCCGTGCATGAACGTTTTGTTAGCCGTGAAGCAGCAGAATATGCAGCAAATCCGGAACAGTAT
TTTTTTGATCGTCTGCTGAGTGATGATGTTCTGAAAGCAGTTGATAGCCTGCCGATTGATTTTCGTATGG
TTGTTATTCTGGCCGATCTGCAAGAGTTTAGCTATAAAGAAATCGCCGAAATTCTGGATGTTCCGGTTGG
CACCGTTATGAGCCGTCTGTATCGTGGTCGTCGCCTGCTGCAGAAAGCACTGGCAAGCTATGCAGTTGTT
AGCGGTGTTATTCAGCTGCCGGAATCAGATGATGGTGAAAGTATTGATCTGGAAACCTATCGTCGTCGCC
GTGGTAAAAGCGCATAAGGATCCAAGCTTGCGGCCGCACTCGAGCACCACCACCACCACCACTGA
